Addgene plasmid #25911: p64-101
Depositing lab: Kenneth Marcu. Depositing organization: Stony Brook University. Publication: Nucleotide sequence and properties of the murine gamma 3 immunoglobulin heavy chain gene switch region: implications for successive C gamma gene switching. Stanton LW, Marcu KB. Nucleic Acids Res. 1982 Oct 11. 10(19):5993-6006. 10.1093/nar/10.19.5993 PubMed 6292864.
Backbone
  Vector backbone: pBR322
  Backbone manufacturer: ATCC
  Backbone size w/o insert (bp): 4361
  Vector type: Bacterial Expression
Growth in bacteria
  Bacterial resistance: Ampicillin, 100 μg/mL
  Growth temperature: 37°C
  Growth strain: DH5alpha
  Copy number: Unknown
Gene/Insert
  Gene/Insert name: Ig germline gamma-1 switch region alpha
  Species: M. musculus (mouse)
  Insert size (bp): 5000
  Cloning method: Restriction Enzyme; 5′ cloning site EcoRI (unknown if destroyed); 3′ cloning site HindIII (unknown if destroyed)
  Sequencing primers: 5′ n/a; 3′ pBRrevBam
Terms and licenses: Academic/Nonprofit Terms; Industry Terms: Not Available to Industry
Depositor comments: Includes a 5 kb fragment germline, which includes most of the Calpha switch region (Salpha) and part of Calpha. NB: CH switch (S) regions
How to cite: p64-101 was a gift from Kenneth Marcu (Addgene plasmid # 25911 ; http://n2t.net/addgene:25911 ; RRID:Addgene_25911)
