[The description below was written by a language model from this plasmid's Addgene catalogue record.]
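Description:
p64-101 is a pBR322-based bacterial plasmid carrying a cloned fragment of mouse germline immunoglobulin heavy chain genomic DNA. The backbone is the classic 4.4 kb pBR322 cloning vector, which replicates in E. coli from its pMB1-type origin; the record lists ampicillin as the selection and gives the copy number as unknown. The insert, about 5 kb, was placed between the EcoRI and HindIII sites by restriction cloning, and the record does not say whether those sites survived. Insertion at HindIII in pBR322 typically disrupts the tetracycline resistance promoter, which fits with ampicillin being the only marker listed. Although catalogued as a bacterial expression vector, nothing in the record indicates a promoter driving the insert, and the plasmid is best understood as a genomic clone held in a general cloning vector.

The record is internally inconsistent about the identity of the insert. The insert name reads "Ig germline gamma-1 switch region alpha", and the associated publication concerns the murine gamma 3 switch region, whereas the depositor comment describes a 5 kb germline fragment containing most of the C alpha switch region (S alpha) and part of the C alpha constant region gene. The comment is the most specific statement, but the discrepancy cannot be resolved from the fields given, and no feature table is available. Switch regions are repetitive sequences lying upstream of heavy chain constant region genes that serve as the targets of class switch recombination. A germline clone of this kind would typically serve as a hybridization probe, a sequencing template or reference for unrearranged switch DNA in studies of isotype switching, though the record states no specific use.
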