>Addgene plasmid #25911 | p64-101 | addgene partial sequence | sequence record 31975 | 25911 with Amp-R
TTGGGAAAACGGTTCTTCGGGGCGAAAACTCTCAAGGATCTTACCGCTGTTGAGATCCAGTTCGATGTAA
CCCACTCGTGCACCCAACTGATCTTCAGCATCTTTTACTTTCACCAGCGTTTCTGGGTGAGCAAAAACAG
GAAGGCAAAATGCCGCAAAAAAGGGAATAAGGGCGACACGGAAATGTTGAATACTCATACTCTTCCTTTT
TCAATATTATTGAAGCATTTATCAGGGTTATTGTCTCATGAGCGGATACATATTTGAATGTATTTAGAAA
AATAAACAAATAGGGGTTCCGCGCACATTTCCCCGAAAAGTGCCACCTGACGTCTAAGAAACCATTATTA
TCATGACATTAACCTATAAAAATAGGCGTATCACGAGGCCCTTTCGTCTTCAAGAATTCTGCACAGCTTT
CTTCTGCACTGCATCCTTCCCAGTGGAGGGCTCCCAGGTGAAGACAGCTCCCTCAGGATTTCTCAGGCCA
TTCAGAGTACATGTGATGCTGGCATCTGAACCCAGGAGCAGGTCCTCAAGAGCTGGCCGCTGCAGTGACA
GGCTGGGCTGGCAGGAAGGAATAGTAATAGGAGGAGGAGGAGTAGGACCTGTAACAGAGAAGTCCTAGCA
AATCAGTATATTCTCCTTTTCTCCTTTGCTGTCCCCTTTTCTGGATGTTCTGAGGCCTCAGCTCCTTCTG
GCCTGTTTACGCTTCCCTTCCCCCAACCCCATGGGAGGTTTCTGAGGGTCCCTGTGAGGGTGTGCCTCAG
AGGGATATATGGATCTAGATAAGGTAGGACTTATCCCACCCCTAGCTGACCCCCTAACGTTCTTTACCAG
AGCAATTCACATCCAATTCTTGGACGGGGT
